>Addgene plasmid #233030 | pAAV-EFS-DjCas13d-HA-mCherry-pA | addgene full sequence | sequence record 464623 | Addgene NGS Result
TTGAGATCCTTTTTTTCTGCGCGTAATCTGCTGCTTGCAAACAAAAAAACCACCGCTACCAGCGGTGGTT
TGTTTGCCGGATCAAGAGCTACCAACTCTTTTTCCGAAGGTAACTGGCTTCAGCAGAGCGCAGATACCAA
ATACTGTTCTTCTAGTGTAGCCGTAGTTAGGCCACCACTTCAAGAACTCTGTAGCACCGCCTACATACCT
CGCTCTGCTAATCCTGTTACCAGTGGCTGCTGCCAGTGGCGATAAGTCGTGTCTTACCGGGTTGGACTCA
AGACGATAGTTACCGGATAAGGCGCAGCGGTCGGGCTGAACGGGGGGTTCGTGCACACAGCCCAGCTTGG
AGCGAACGACCTACACCGAACTGAGATACCTACAGCGTGAGCTATGAGAAAGCGCCACGCTTCCCGAAGG
GAGAAAGGCGGACAGGTATCCGGTAAGCGGCAGGGTCGGAACAGGAGAGCGCACGAGGGAGCTTCCAGGG
GGAAACGCCTGGTATCTTTATAGTCCTGTCGGGTTTCGCCACCTCTGACTTGAGCGTCGATTTTTGTGAT
GCTCGTCAGGGGGGCGGAGCCTATGGAAAAACGCCAGCAACGCGGCCTTTTTACGGTTCCTGGCCTTTTG
CTGGCCTTTTGCTCACATGTCCTGCAGGCAGCTGCGCGCTCGCTCGCTCACTGAGGCCGCCCGGGCGTCG
GGCGACCTTTGGTCGCCCGGCCTCAGTGAGCGAGCGAGCGCGCAGAGAGGGAGTGGCCAACTCCATCACT
AGGGGTTCCTGCGGCCTCTAGAGCTAGGCGTCCTAGAGTCGAGTGGCTCCGGTGCCCGTCAGTGGGCAGA
GCGCACATCGCCCACAGTCCCCGAGAAGTTGGGGGGAGGGGTCGGCAATTGAACGGGTGCCTAGAGAAGG
TGGCGCGGGGTAAACTGGGAAAGTGATGTCGTGTACTGGCTCCGCCTTTTTCCCGAGGGTGGGGGAGAAC
CGTATATAAGTGCAGTAGTCGCCGTGAACGTTCTTTTTCGCAACGGGTTTGCCGCCAGAACACAGGTGTC
GTGACGCGGACCGGTGCTAGCGCCACCATGAGCCCCAAGAAGAAGAGAAAGGTGGAGGCCAGCATCAAGA
AGCAAAAATCCAAGAAAACGGTTTCTAAAACCTCCGGATTGAAAGAGGCACTTTCTGTGCAGGGGACTGT
CATAATGACGTCTTTTGGGAAGGGGAACATGGCGAATCTCTCTTACAAGATCCCGAGCTCTCAAAAGCCC
CAAAATCTCAATAGTAGCGCCGGCTTGAAGAACGTCGAAGTATCTGGTAAAAAGATTAAGTTCCAAGGTC
GACACCCGAAGATCGCCACTACCGACAACCCCCTGTTTAAGCCGCAGCCAGGTATGGACCTTCTGTGCCT
GAAAGACAAACTCGAAATGCACTATTTTGGGAAGACTTTCGACGACAATATCCACATACAATTGATATAT
CAAATACTGGATATTGAAAAGATCCTTGCGGTTCATGTTAACAACATCGTATTCACACTGGACAATGTCC
TGCATCCGCAAAAGGAAGAGCTGACTGAAGATTTCATTGGGGCAGGGGGCTGGCGGATTAATCTCGATTA
CCAAACTCTTAGAGGGCAGACTAACAAATATGATAGGTTTAAAAACTACATTAAAAGAAAAGAACTTCTT
TATTTCGGGGAGGCATTTTACCATGAAAACGAGAGACGGTATGAGGAAGACATCTTCGCAATACTTACCC
TGCTGTCTGCCCTTAGACAGTTTTGCTTTCATTCCGATCTGAGTAGTGATGAGAGCGACCACGTGAATTC
ATTCTGGCTGTATCAACTCGAGGACCAACTGTCTGACGAGTTCAAGGAGACTCTCAGTATTTTGTGGGAA
GAGGTCACCGAAAGGATAGATAGTGAATTCCTTAAAACTAATACAGTAAACCTCCATATTTTGTGTCATG
TTTTCCCGAAAGAGAGTAAGGAGACGATTGTACGCGCTTATTATGAATTCCTGATCAAGAAGTCCTTTAA
AAATATGGGATTTAGCATCAAGAAATTGCGAGAGATTATGCTCGAGCAATCAGATCTTAAGAGTTTCAAA
GAGGATAAGTACAACTCCGTCAGGGCTAAACTGTATAAGCTCTTCGACTTTATTATAACCTATTACTACG
ACCACCATGCTTTTGAGAAGGAGGCGCTCGTGAGCTCCTTGCGAAGTTCACTCACTGAGGAAAACAAGGA
AGAGATTTACATCAAAACGGCCCGGACACTCGCGAGCGCTCTTGGGGCCGATTTCAAGAAAGCCGCTGCC
GATGTAAATGCCAAAAACATAAGGGACTATCAGAAGAAGGCGAACGACTATAGGATAAGTTTTGAAGATA
TTAAAATAGGGAACACAGGCATTGGGTATTTCTCAGAGCTCATATACATGCTCACCCTTCTCCTCGATGG
AAAGGAGATAAACGACCTCCTCACAACCCTGATCAACAAATTTGATAATATAATCTCCTTCATAGACATC
CTGAAGAAACTCAATTTGGAATTTAAATTCAAGCCTGAATACGCGGACTTCTTTAACATGACCAACTGCA
GGTATACTCTCGAAGAGCTGCGGGTTATCAACAGTATCGCTAGAATGCAAAAGCCAAGCGCCGACGCCCG
AAAGATCATGTATCGCGATGCTCTGCGCATATTGGGAATGGACAATCGGCCGGATGAAGAGATTGATCGG
GAACTCGAAAGGACAATGCCCGTGGGTGCGGATGGCAAATTTATCAAAGGTAAACAGGGCTTTCGCAATT
TCATTGCTTCCAACGTTATTGAATCTTCACGCTTCCATTACCTCGTACGGTATAATAATCCACACAAGAC
ACGGACTCTTGTGAAAAACCCTAATGTAGTAAAATTTGTGCTCGAAGGGATTCCGGAGACACAAATAAAA
CGATACTTTGATGTTTGTAAAGGTCAAGAGATCCCACCGACGTCTGACAAGTCCGCACAGATAGACGTTC
TTGCCCGAATAATTAGTTCAGTAGACTATAAAATATTTGAAGACGTACCCCAAAGTGCAAAGATCAATAA
AGATGATCCTAGCCGAAACTTCAGTGACGCGCTGAAAAAACAGCGGTACCAGGCAATTGTAAGTCTTTAT
TTGACTGTTATGTACCTTATAACCAAAAACCTGGTGTATGTCAATAGTAGGTATGTGATTGCATTTCATT
GCCTGGAACGAGACGCATTCCTTCACGGTGTGACGCTCCCTAAGATGAATAAAAAAATTGTGTACAGTCA
ATTGACTACTCACCTCTTGACTGACAAAAATTACACTACGTACGGCCACCTGAAGAACCAGAAAGGACAC
CGCAAATGGTACGTTCTTGTCAAAAATAACCTTCAGAATAGCGACATAACAGCTGTGAGTTCATTCCGCA
ACATAGTTGCTCACATATCCGTTGTGAGGAATAGTAATGAATACATAAGCGGGATCGGAGAACTGCACTC
TTACTTCGAACTTTATCACTATCTCGTTCAATCAATGATCGCAAAGAATAATTGGTATGATACCAGCCAC
CAGCCGAAGACCGCCGAATATCTGAACAATCTGAAAAAGCACCACACTTATTGTAAGGACTTTGTAAAAG
CGTACTGTATCCCGTTCGGATACGTCGTGCCGCGGTACAAAAACCTCACGATAAATGAACTTTTTGATCG
AAATAACCCGAATCCCGAACCAAAAGAGGAAGTGGGATCCGGACCTAAGAAAAAGAGGAAGGTGGCCGCT
GCGTACCCATACGATGTTCCAGATTACGCTGCCAGCGGCAGTGGAGTGAGCAAGGGCGAGGAGGATAACA
TGGCCATCATCAAGGAGTTCATGCGCTTCAAGGTGCACATGGAGGGCTCCGTGAACGGCCACGAGTTCGA
GATCGAGGGCGAGGGCGAGGGCCGCCCCTACGAGGGCACCCAGACCGCCAAGCTGAAGGTGACCAAGGGT
GGCCCCCTGCCCTTCGCCTGGGACATCCTGTCCCCTCAGTTCATGTACGGCTCCAAGGCCTACGTGAAGC
ACCCCGCCGACATCCCCGACTACTTGAAGCTGTCCTTCCCCGAGGGCTTCAAGTGGGAGCGCGTGATGAA
CTTCGAGGACGGCGGCGTGGTGACCGTGACCCAGGACTCCTCCCTGCAGGACGGCGAGTTCATCTACAAG
GTGAAGCTGCGCGGCACCAACTTCCCCTCCGACGGCCCCGTAATGCAGAAGAAGACCATGGGCTGGGAGG
CCTCCTCCGAGCGGATGTACCCCGAGGACGGCGCCCTGAAGGGCGAGATCAAGCAGAGGCTGAAGCTGAA
GGACGGCGGCCACTACGACGCTGAGGTCAAGACCACCTACAAGGCCAAGAAGCCCGTGCAGCTGCCCGGC
GCCTACAACGTCAACATCAAGTTGGACATCACCTCCCACAACGAGGACTACACCATCGTGGAACAGTACG
AACGCGCCGAGGGCCGCCACTCCACCGGCGGCATGGACGAGCTGTACAAGTAAAAGCTTAATAAAAGATC
TTTATTTTCATTAGATCTGTGTGTTGGTTTTTTGTGTGCGGCCGCAGGAACCCCTAGTGATGGAGTTGGC
CACTCCCTCTCTGCGCGCTCGCTCGCTCACTGAGGCCGGGCGACCAAAGGTCGCCCGACGCCCGGGCTTT
GCCCGGGCGGCCTCAGTGAGCGAGCGAGCGCGCAGCTGCCTGCAGGGGCGCCTGATGCGGTATTTTCTCC
TTACGCATCTGTGCGGTATTTCACACCGCATA
[95 nt withheld, positions 4793-4887]
T
[46 nt withheld, positions 4889-4934]
C
[141 nt withheld, positions 4936-5076]
CCTTTGACGTTGGAGTCCACGTTCTTT
[37 nt withheld, positions 5104-5140]
ACTCTATCTCGGGCTATTCTTTTGATTTATAAGGGATTTTGCCGATTTCGGTCTATTGGTTAAAAAATGA
GCTGATTTAACAAAAATTTAACGCGAATTTTAACAAAATATTAACGTTTACAATTTTATGGTGCACTCTC
AGTACAATCTGCTCTGATGCCGCATAGTTAAGCCAGCCCCGACACCCGCCAACACCCGCTGACGCGCCCT
GACGGGCTTGTCTGCTCCCGGCATCCGCTTACAGACAAGCTGTGACCGTCTCCGGGAGCTGCATGTGTCA
GAGGTTTTCACCGTCATCACCGAAACGCGCGAGACGAAAGGGCCTCGTGATACGCCTATTTTTATAGGTT
AATGTCATGATAATAATGGTTTCTTAGACGTCAGGTGGCACTTTTCGGGGAAATGTGCGCGGAACCCCTA
TTTGTTTATTTTTCTAAATACATTCAAATATGTATCCGCTCATGAGACAATAACCCTGATAAATGCTTCA
ATAATATTGAAAAAGGAAGAGTATGAGTATTCAACATTTCCGTGTCGCCCTTATTCCCTTTTTTGCGGCA
TTTTGCCTTCCTGTTTTTGCTCACCCAGAAACGCTGGTGAAAGTAAAAGATGCTGAAGATCAGTTGGGTG
CACGAGTGGGTTACATCGAACTGGATCTCAACAGCGGTAAGATCCTTGAGAGTTTTCGCCCCGAAGAACG
TTTTCCAATGATGAGCACTTTTAAAGTTCTGCTATGTGGCGCGGTATTATCCCGTATTGACGCCGGGCAA
GAGCAACTCGGTCGCCGCATACACTATTCTCAGAATGACTTGGTTGAGTACTCACCAGTCACAGAAAAGC
ATCTTACGGATGGCATGACAGTAAGAGAATTATGCAGTGCTGCCATAACCATGAGTGATAACACTGCGGC
CAACTTACTTCTGACAACGATCGGAGGACCGAAGGAGCTAACCGCTTTTTTGCACAACATGGGGGATCAT
GTAACTCGCCTTGATCGTTGGGAACCGGAGCTGAATGAAGCCATACCAAACGACGAGCGTGACACCACGA
TGCCTGTAGCAATGGCAACAACGTTGCGCAAACTATTAACTGGCGAACTACTTACTCTAGCTTCCCGGCA
ACAATTAATAGACTGGATGGAGGCGGATAAAGTTGCAGGACCACTTCTGCGCTCGGCCCTTCCGGCTGGC
TGGTTTATTGCTGATAAATCTGGAGCCGGTGAGCGTGGAAGCCGCGGTATCATTGCAGCACTGGGGCCAG
ATGGTAAGCCCTCCCGTATCGTAGTTATCTACACGACGGGGAGTCAGGCAACTATGGATGAACGAAATAG
ACAGATCGCTGAGATAGGTGCCTCACTGATTAAGCATTGGTAACTGTCAGACCAAGTTTACTCATATATA
CTTTAGATTGATTTAAAACTTCATTTTTAATTTAAAAGGATCTAGGTGAAGATCCTTTTTGATAATCTCA
TGACCAAAATCCCTTAACGTGAGTTTTCGTTCCACTGAGCGTCAGACCCCGTAGAAAAGATCAAAGGATC
TTC
Features (pLannotate 1.2.2; 14 found; start..end, strand, type, name):
      1..589     +  rep_origin     ori: high-copy-number ColE1/pMB1/pBR322/pUC origin of replication
    662..689     +  repeat_region  AAV2 ITR (fragment): inverted terminal repeat of adeno-associated virus serotype 2 inverted
    718..745     +  repeat_region  AAV2 ITR (fragment): inverted terminal repeat of adeno-associated virus serotype 2 inverted
    834..1045    +  promoter       EF-1α core promoter: core promoter for human elongation factor EF-1α
   3784..3810    +  CDS            3xHA (fragment): three tandem HA epitope tags
   3826..4532    +  CDS            mCherry (fragment): monomeric derivative of DsRed fluorescent protein (Shaner et al., 2004) mammalian codon-optimized
   4540..4588    +  polyA_signal   poly(A) signal: synthetic polyadenylation signal
   4596..4736    +  repeat_region  AAV2 ITR: inverted terminal repeat of adeno-associated virus serotype 2 inverted
   4741..4792    -  misc_feature   bom (fragment): basis of mobility region from pBR322
   4811..5266    +  rep_origin     f1 ori (sequence partly withheld): f1 bacteriophage origin of replication; arrow indicates direction of (+) strand synthesis
   5267..5316    -  misc_feature   bom (fragment): basis of mobility region from pBR322
   5418..5453    -  CDS            rop (fragment): Rop protein, which maintains plasmids at low copy number; rop
   5548..5652    +  promoter       AmpR promoter: bla
   5653..6513    +  CDS            AmpR: β-lactamase; bla; confers resistance to ampicillin, carbenicillin, and related antibiotics
