[The description below was written by a language model from this plasmid's Addgene catalogue record and pLannotate feature annotations shown in this document.]
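Description:
pAAV-EFS-DjCas13d-HA-mCherry-pA is an adeno-associated virus transfer plasmid of about 6.7 kb, built on a pAAV backbone for expressing an RNA-targeting Cas13d effector in mammalian cells. It is maintained in bacteria through a high-copy ColE1/pUC-type origin and selected with ampicillin via the bla (AmpR) gene and its own promoter. An f1 phage origin is also present, along with short remnants of the pBR322 bom and rop regions. The catalogue lists a recombination-deficient growth strain, a common choice for plasmids carrying repeat-rich ITRs.

The payload lies between AAV2 inverted terminal repeats, the cis elements needed for replication and packaging of the intervening DNA into AAV particles when rep, cap and helper functions are supplied in trans. The downstream ITR is annotated in full, whereas the upstream one is detected only as two short fragments, which may reflect difficulty sequencing or annotating this structured region rather than a real truncation. Within the cassette, the compact EF-1α core (EFS) promoter drives a synthetic DjCas13d open reading frame. This coding region is not itself annotated, but presumably occupies the roughly 2.7 kb gap between the promoter and the tags. It is followed by an HA epitope (annotated as a fragment of a 3xHA tag, consistent with a single copy) and a C-terminal mCherry fusion, and it ends with a short synthetic polyadenylation signal. The small promoter and poly(A) help keep the cassette within AAV packaging capacity.

No guide RNA expression cassette is annotated, so the crRNA would apparently have to be supplied separately. The construct allows AAV-mediated or plasmid-based delivery of DjCas13d, with expression tracked by red fluorescence or anti-HA detection. It belongs to a vector resource comparing the high-fidelity Cas13d variants DjCas13d and hfCas13d.
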