Addgene plasmid #233030: pAAV-EFS-DjCas13d-HA-mCherry-pA
Purpose: To Express HA tagged DjCas13d-mCherry fusion protein from the mammalian EFS promoter
Depositing lab: Jonathan Ploski. Depositing organization: Pennsylvania State University, College of Medicine. Publication: Adeno-associated viral vector resource for the RNA-targeting Cas13d: A comparison of high-fidelity variants, DjCas13d and hfCas13d. Back F, Sandoval A, Vu LM, Hong VM, Bhaskara A, Rodriguez SR, O'Brien JT, Kolber BJ, Kroener S, Ploski JE. Mol Ther Methods Clin Dev. 2025 Aug 20;33(4):101565. doi: 10.1016/j.omtm.2025.101565. eCollection 2025 Dec 11. PubMed 41020266.
Backbone
  Vector backbone: pAAV
  Vector type: AAV
Growth in bacteria
  Bacterial resistance: Ampicillin, 100 μg/mL
  Growth temperature: 37°C
  Growth strain: NEB Stable
  Copy number: High Copy
Gene/Insert
  Gene/Insert name: DjCas13d-mCherry
  Species: Synthetic
  Tag / fusion protein: mCherry (C terminal on insert)
  Cloning method: Unknown
Terms and licenses: Academic/Nonprofit Terms; Industry Terms: Not Available to Industry
How to cite: pAAV-EFS-DjCas13d-HA-mCherry-pA was a gift from Jonathan Ploski (Addgene plasmid # 233030 ; http://n2t.net/addgene:233030 ; RRID:Addgene_233030)
